>Addgene plasmid #187457 | ATP1A1_G6_T804N_Std_Dual_epegRNA_tevopreQ1 | addgene full sequence | sequence record 367465 | Addgene NGS Result
TTTAAGCTTGGGCCGCTCGAGGTACCTCTCTACGTCGACTGGATCCGGTACCAAGGTCGGGCAGGAAGAG
GGCCTATTTCCCATGATTCCTTCATATTTGCATATACGATACAAGGCTGTTAGAGAGATAATTAGAATTA
ATTTGACTGTAAACACAAAGATATTAGTACAAAATACGTGACGTAGAAAGTAATAATTTCTTGGGTAGTT
TGCAGTTTTAAAATTATGTTTTAAAATGGACTATCATATGCTTACCGTAACTTGAAAGTATTTCGATTTC
TTGGCTTTATATATCTTGTGGAAAGGACGAAACACCCGAGACCGTAGTCAAAAGCCTCCGGTCGGAGGCT
TTTGACTTGGCTGAGGAGTGCCATTAAGCACCGGTGGAGTGACGACCTTCAGCACGTTCGTACTGTTCAA
CGATGGTGTAGTCTTCGTTGTGGGAGGTGATGTCCAGTTTGATGTCGGTTTTGTAAGCACCCGGCAGCTG
AACCGGTTTTTTAGCCATGTAGGTGGTTTTAACTTCAGCGTCGTAGTGACCACCGTCTTTCAGTTTCAGA
CGCATTTTGATTTCACCTTTCAGAGCACCGTCTTCCGGGTACATACGTTCGGTGGAAGCTTCCCAACCCA
TGGTTTTTTTCTGCATAACCGGACCGTCGGACGGGAAGTTGGTACCACGCAGTTTAACTTTGTAGATGAA
CTCACCGTCTTGCAGGGAGGAGTCCTGGGTAACGGTAACAACACCACCGTCTTCGAAGTTCATAACACGT
TCCCATTTGAAACCTTCCGGGAAGGACAGTTTCAGGTAGTCCGGGATGTCAGCCGGGTGTTTAACGTAAG
CTTTGGAACCGTACTGGAACTGCGGGGACAGGATGTCCCAAGCGAACGGCAGCGGACCACCTTTGGTAAC
TTTCAGTTTAGCGGTCTGGGTACCTTCGTACGGACGACCTTCACCTTCACCTTCGATTTCGAACTCGTGA
CCGTTAACGGAACCTTCCATACGAACTTTGAAACGCATGAACTCTTTGATAACGTCTTCGCTACTCGCCA
TAGATCCTTTCTCCTCTTTCAGATCCGTGCTCAGTATCTCTATCACTGATAGGGATGTCAATCTCTATCA
CTGATAGGGAGGTCTCGCGCGGTTCTATCTAGTTACGCGTTAAACCAACTAGAATTTTTTTAAGCTTGGG
CCGCTCGAGGTACCTCTCTACATATGACATGTGAGCAAAAGGCCAGCAAAAGGCCAGGAACCGTAAAAAG
GCCGCGTTGCTGGCGTTTTTCCATAGGCTCCGCCCCCCTGACGAGCATCACAAAAATCGACGCTCAAGTC
AGAGGTGGCGAAACCCGACAGGACTATAAAGATACCAGGCGTTTCCCCCTGGAAGCTCCCTCGTGCGCTC
TCCTGTTCCGACCCTGCCGCTTACCGGATACCTGTCCGCCTTTCTCCCTTCGGGAAGCGTGGCGCTTTCT
CATAGCTCACGCTGTAGGTATCTCAGTTCGGTGTAGGTCGTTCGCTCCAAGCTGGGCTGTGTGCACGAAC
CCCCCGTTCAGCCCGACCGCTGCGCCTTATCCGGTAACTATCGTCTTGAGTCCAACCCGGTAAGACACGA
CTTATCGCCACTGGCAGCAGCCACTGGTAACAGGATTAGCAGAGCGAGGTATGTAGGCGGTGCTACAGAG
TTCTTGAAGTGGTGGCCTAACTACGGCTACACTAGAAGAACAGTATTTGGTATCTGCGCTCTGCTGAAGC
CAGTTACCTTCGGAAAAAGAGTTGGTAGCTCTTGATCCGGCAAACAAACCACCGCTGGTAGCGGTGGTTT
TTTTGTTTGCAAGCAGCAGATTACGCGCAGAAAAAAAGGATCTCAAGAAGATCCTTTGATCTTTTCTACG
GGGTCTGACGCTCAGTGGAACGAAAACTCACGTTAAGGGATTTTGGTCATGAGATTATCAAAAAGGATCT
TCACCTAGATCCTTTTAAATTAAAAATGAAGTTTTAAATCAATCTAAAGTATATATGAGTAAACTTGGTC
TGACAGTTACCAATGCTTAATCAGTGAGGCACCTATCTCAGCGATCTGTCTATTTCGTTCATCCATAGTT
GCCTGACTCCCCGTCGTGTAGATAACTACGATACGGGAGGGCTTACCATCTGGCCCCAGTGCTGCAATGA
TACCGCGAGATCCACGCTCACCGGCTCCAGATTTATCAGCAATAAACCAGCCAGCCGGAAGGGCCGAGCG
CAGAAGTGGTCCTGCAACTTTATCCGCCTCCATCCAGTCTATTAATTGTTGCCGGGAAGCTAGAGTAAGT
AGTTCGCCAGTTAATAGTTTGCGCAACGTTGTTGCCATTGCTACAGGCATCGTGGTGTCACGCTCGTCGT
TTGGTATGGCTTCATTCAGCTCCGGTTCCCAACGATCAAGGCGAGTTACATGATCCCCCATGTTGTGCAA
AAAAGCGGTTAGCTCCTTCGGTCCTCCGATCGTTGTCAGAAGTAAGTTGGCCGCAGTGTTATCACTCATG
GTTATGGCAGCACTGCATAATTCTCTTACTGTCATGCCATCCGTAAGATGCTTTTCTGTGACTGGTGAGT
ACTCAACCAAGTCATTCTGAGAATAGTGTATGCGGCGACCGAGTTGCTCTTGCCCGGCGTCAATACGGGA
TAATACCGCGCCACATAGCAGAACTTTAAAAGTGCTCATCATTGGAAAACGTTCTTCGGGGCGAAAACTC
TCAAGGATCTTACCGCTGTTGAGATCCAGTTCGATGTAACCCACTCGTGCACCCAACTGATCTTCAGCAT
CTTTTACTTTCACCAGCGTTTCTGGGTGAGCAAAAACAGGAAGGCAAAATGCCGCAAAAAAGGGAATAAG
GGCGACACGGAAATGTTGAATACTCATACTCTTCCTTTTTCAATATTATTGAAGCATTTATCAGGGTTAT
TGTCTCATGAGCGGATACATATTTGAATGTATTTAGAAAAATAAACAAATAGGGGTTCCGCGCACATTTC
CCCGAAAAGTGCCACCTGACGTCGCTAGCTGTACATACCAAGGTCGGGCAGGAAGAGGGCCTATTTCCCA
TGATTCCTTCATATTTGCATATACGATACAAGGCTGTTAGAGAGATAATTAGAATTAATTTGACTGTAAA
CACAAAGATATTAGTACAAAATACGTGACGTAGAAAGTAATAATTTCTTGGGTAGTTTGCAGTTTTAAAA
TTATGTTTTAAAATGGACTATCATATGCTTACCGTAACTTGAAAGTATTTCGATTTCTTGGCTTTATATA
TCTTGTGGAAAGGACGAAACACCGCAAACATTCCACTACCACTGTTTTAGAGCTAGAAATAGCAAGTTAA
AATAAGGCTAGTCCGTTATCAACTTGAAAAAGTGGCACCGAGTCGGTGCGACATTCCCCAGAGGTAGTGG
AATGTTTT
Features (pLannotate 1.2.2; 9 found; start..end, strand, type, name):
     68..308     +  promoter       U6 promoter: RNA polymerase III promoter for human U6 snRNA
    326..357     -  terminator     tonB terminator: bidirectional E. coli tonB-P14 transcription terminator
    374..1051    -  CDS            mRFP1: monomeric derivative of DsRed (Campbell et al., 2002)
   1077..1130    -  promoter       PLtetO-1 promoter (fragment): modified phage lambda PL promoter with tet operator sites (Lutz and Bujard, 1997)
   1278..1866    -  rep_origin     ori: high-copy-number ColE1/pMB1/pBR322/pUC origin of replication
   2037..2897    -  CDS            AmpR: β-lactamase; bla; confers resistance to ampicillin, carbenicillin, and related antibiotics
   2898..3002    -  promoter       AmpR promoter: bla
   3065..3305    +  promoter       U6 promoter: RNA polymerase III promoter for human U6 snRNA
   3334..3409    +  misc_RNA       gRNA scaffold: guide RNA scaffold for the Streptococcus pyogenes CRISPR/Cas9 system
