[The description below was written by a language model from this plasmid's Addgene catalogue record and pLannotate feature annotations shown in this document.]
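Description:
ATP1A1_G6_T804N_Std_Dual_epegRNA_tevopreQ1 is a small (about 3.4 kb) mammalian CRISPR/prime-editing guide expression plasmid derived from the pU6-tevopreq1-GG-acceptor backbone. It is propagated in E. coli through a high-copy ColE1/pUC-type origin and selected with ampicillin via a β-lactamase gene under its own promoter. It carries no mammalian selection marker or prime editor gene in the annotated features, so it supplies only the RNA components and the editor must be provided separately.

The plasmid contains two human U6 RNA polymerase III promoters arranged in tandem. One drives a fixed, standard pegRNA built on the S. pyogenes Cas9 guide scaffold that targets human ATP1A1 (guide G6) and installs the T804N substitution; the scaffold is annotated, while the spacer and 3′ extension are not called out separately in the feature table. The second U6 promoter sits upstream of a Golden Gate-type acceptor position occupied by a bacterial mRFP1 dropout cassette (PLtetO-1 promoter fragment, mRFP1, tonB terminator). The user replaces this cassette with their own epegRNA, which gains the tevopreQ1 3′ structural motif implied by the backbone name, though that motif is not annotated. Colonies that keep the RFP stuffer appear pink or red, giving a visual screen against uncut background.

The intended use is marker-free co-selection for prime editing in human cells. ATP1A1 encodes the Na+/K+-ATPase alpha subunit, and editing it alongside a gene of interest allows enrichment of cells in which prime editing was active. The selective agent is not stated in the record.
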