Addgene plasmid #187457: ATP1A1_G6_T804N_Std_Dual_epegRNA_tevopreQ1
Purpose: Coselection for prime editing in human cells. Vector for tandem expression of ATP1A1 T804N-G6 pegRNA with a user-specified epegRNA. pU6-tevopreq1-GG-acceptor-like plasmid
Depositing lab: Yannick Doyon. Depositing organization: Universite Laval. Publication: Marker-free co-selection for successive rounds of prime editing in human cells. Levesque S, Mayorga D, Fiset JP, Goupil C, Duringer A, Loiselle A, Bouchard E, Agudelo D, Doyon Y. Nat Commun. 2022 Oct 7;13(1):5909. doi: 10.1038/s41467-022-33669-z. PubMed 36207338.
Backbone
  Vector backbone: pU6-tevopreq1-GG-acceptor
  Backbone size w/o insert (bp): 3041
  Total vector size (bp): 3438
  Vector type: Mammalian Expression, CRISPR ; Prime editing
Growth in bacteria
  Bacterial resistance: Ampicillin, 100 μg/mL
  Growth temperature: 37°C
  Growth strain: DH5alpha
  Copy number: High Copy
Gene/Insert
  Gene/Insert name: ATP1A1 G6 T804N pegRNA
  gRNA/shRNA sequence: GCAAACATTCCACTACCACT
  Species: H. sapiens (human)
  Entrez Gene: ATP1A1 (a.k.a. CMT2DD, HOMGSMR2)
  Promoter: Tandem U6 promoters
  Cloning method: Restriction Enzyme; 5′ cloning site BsrGI (not destroyed); 3′ cloning site SalI (not destroyed)
  Sequencing primers: 5′ CAGGGTTATTGTCTCATGAGCGG; 3′ GGGAAACGCCTGGTATCTTT
Terms and licenses: Academic/Nonprofit Terms; Industry Terms: Not Available to Industry
Depositor comments: Prime editing vector derived from pU6-tevopreq1-GG-acceptor. See Nelson et al. Nature Biotechnology (2021) for the detailed epegRNA (tevopreq1) cloning protocol to target your gene of interest. False-positive colonies will appear pink or red if the RFP insert has not been replaced by the new epegRNA cassette. Please visit https://doi.org/10.1101/2021.11.02.464583 for bioRxiv preprint.
How to cite: ATP1A1_G6_T804N_Std_Dual_epegRNA_tevopreQ1 was a gift from Yannick Doyon (Addgene plasmid # 187457 ; http://n2t.net/addgene:187457 ; RRID:Addgene_187457)
